>Addgene plasmid #155017 | pDragon-DTA | addgene full sequence | sequence record 310595 | Addgene NGS Result
TCGCGCGTTTCGGTGATGACGGTGAAAACCTCTGACACATGCAGCTCCCGGAGACGGTCACAGCTTGTCT
GTAAGCGGATGCCGGGAGCAGACAAGCCCGTCAGGGCGCGTCAGCGGGTGTTGGCGGGTGTCGGGGCTGG
CTTAACTATGCGGCATCAGAGCAGATTGTACTGAGAGTGCACCATATGCGGTGTGAAATACCGCACAGAT
GCGTAAGGAGAAAATACCGCATCAGGCGCCATTCGCCATTCAGGCTGCGCAACTGTTGGGAAGGGCGATC
GGTGCGGGCCTCTTCGCTATTACGCCAGCTGGCGAAAGGGGGATGTGCTGCAAGGCGATTAAGTTGGGTA
ACGCCAGGGTTTTCCCAGTCACGACGTTGTAAAACGACGGCCAGTGAATTCGAGCTCGGTACCGAAGTTC
CTATTCTTCAAATAGTATAGGAACTTCTTTCGGCCGGCCAATCGATTGGATCCGTTTTATGCCGCGGTTA
CCGTGAAGATATCTTAATTAAGAATTCGAGCTCGCTAGAGCCCCATCCTCACTGACTCCGTCCTGGAGTT
GGATGAGAGATAATGGCCTTACGTTGTGCCAGGGGAGGGTCGGGCTGGATTTAGCAAGATTTACCTTCTC
CAAAGAGCGGTGCTGCAGTGGCACAGCTGCCCACGGAGGTGGGGGGGTCACCGTCCCTGGAGGTGATGAA
GAACTGTGGGGATGTGGCACTGAGGGACATGGCCAGTGGGCACGGTGGGTGGGTTGGGGTTGGTCTTGGG
GATCTTGGAGGGCTTTTCCAGCCTTCATGATTTGACGATTGTATGAACATCTACATGGCAATTCTCCAGC
TGCCTGTCCCAGTCCTACTGACCCAGCTGTATCTCTCCAGGCAAGCTCTTCCACCCCTTCTGCTTGCATC
CAGACACCATCAAACATGCAGGCTCAGACACAGGGACCAGCAGTGTCTGTGGCCTTTTTGTGCTCCTCTC
CATGCTGGGTTTTAACTTGCTCTTTGTCCTTCTATCCTATCTTCTTATCCTTAAGGCTGTTCTGAACGCT
GTGACTTGGAGAGTGTCCCAGAGCCCTCAACACCTGCATGTCCCACGTCCATGCTGTCCTGCACTTCCTT
ATCCCCAAGATCTGCCTCTCCGTGATGCACTGAATTGGCAAACATGTGTCACCCCAGACCAACAATGTCA
CAGCAAACTCCCCCTTGATAGGACAAGGGGGAATGGCTTTACACTGAGACAGGGGAGGTTTGGGTTGGAT
ATGAGGAGGCAGTTTTTCCCCCAGAGGGTGGTGACGCACTGAACAGGTTGCCCAAGGAGGCTGTGGATGC
CCCATCCCTGCAGGCATTCAAGGCCAGGCTGGATGTGGCTCTGGGCAGCCTGGGCTGCTGGTTGATGACC
CTGCACATAGCAGGGGGTTGGATCTGGATGAGCACTGTGCTCCTTTGCAACCCAGGCCGTTCTATGATTC
TGTCATTCTAAATCTCTCTTTCAGCCTAAAGCTTTTTCCCCGTATCCCCCCAGGTGTCTGCAGGCTCAAA
GAGCAGCGAGAAGCGTTCAGAGGAAAGCGATCCCGTGCCACCTTCCCCGTGCCCGGGCTGTCCCCGCACG
CTGCCGGCTCGGGGATGCGGGGGGAGCGCCGGACCGGAGCGGAGCCCCGGGCGGCTCGCTGCTGCCCCCT
AGCGGGGGAGGGACGTAATTACATCCCTGGGGGCTTTGGGGGGGGGCTGTCCCGCCCCATCCTCACTGAC
TCCGTCCTGGAGTTGGATGAGAGATAATGGCCTTACGTTGTGCCAGGGGAGGGTCGGGCTGGATTTAGCA
AGATTTACCTTCTCCAAAGAGCGGTGCTGCAGTGGCACAGCTGCCCACGGAGGTGGGGGGGTCACCGTCC
CTGGAGGTGATGAAGAACTGTGGGGATGTGGCACTGAGGGACATGGCCAGTGGGCACGGTGGGTGGGTTG
GGGTTGGTCTTGGGGATCTTGGAGGGCTTTTCCAGCCTTCATGATTTGACGATTGTATGAACATCTACAT
GGCAATTCTCCAGCTGCCTGTCCCAGTCCTACTGACCCAGCTGTATCTCTCCAGGCAAGCTCTTCCACCC
CTTCTGCTTGCATCCAGACACCATCAAACATGCAGGCTCAGACACAGGGACCAGCAGTGTCTGTGGCCTT
TTTGTGCTCCTCTCCATGCTGGGTTTTAACTTGCTCTTTGTCCTTCTATCCTATCTTCTTATCCTTAAGG
CTGTTCTGAACGCTGTGACTTGGAGAGTGTCCCAGAGCCCTCAACACCTGCATGTCCCACGTCCATGCTG
TCCTGCACTTCCTTATCCCCAAGATCTGCCTCTCCGTGATGCACTGAATTGGCAAACATGTGTCACCCCA
GACCAACAATGTCACAGCAAACTCCCCCTTGATAGGACAAGGGGGAATGGCTTTACACTGAGACAGGGGA
GGTTTGGGTTGGATATGAGGAGGCAGTTTTTCCCCCAGAGGGTGGTGACGCACTGAACAGGTTGCCCAAG
GAGGCTGTGGATGCCCCATCCCTGCAGGCATTCAAGGCCAGGCTGGATGTGGCTCTGGGCAGCCTGGGCT
GCTGGTTGATGACCCTGCACATAGCAGGGGGTTGGATCTGGATGAGCACTGTGCTCCTTTGCAACCCAGG
CCGTTCTATGATTCTGTCATTCTAAATCTCTCTTTCAGCCTAAAGCTTTTTCCCCGTATCCCCCCAGGTG
TCTGCAGGCTCAAAGAGCAGCGAGAAGCGTTCAGAGGAAAGCGATCCCGTGCCACCTTCCCCGTGCCCGG
GCTGTCCCCGCACGCTGCCGGCTCGGGGATGCGGGGGGAGCGCCGGACCGGAGCGGAGCCCCGGGCGGCT
CGCTGCTGCCCCCTAGCGGGGGAGGGACGTAATTACATCCCTGGGGGCTTTGGGGGGGGGCTGTCCCTCT
AGGGGTACCCGGGGATCCACCGGTATCGATTACCTATCACAAATTCGAGTTTACTCCCTATCAGTGATAG
AGAACGTATGTCGAGTTTACTCCCTATCAGTGATAGAGAACGATGTCGAGTTTACTCCCTATCAGTGATA
GAGAACGTATGTCGAGTTTACTCCCTATCAGTGATAGAGAACGTATGTCGAGTTTACTCCCTATCAGTGA
TAGAGAACGTATGTCGAGTTTATCCCTATCAGTGATAGAGAACGTATGTCGAGTTTACTCCCTATCAGTG
ATAGAGAACGTATGTCGAGGTAGGCGTGTACGGTGGGAGGCCTATATAAGCAGAGCTCGTTTAGTGAACC
GTCAGATCGCCTATTTAAATATAACTTCGTATAGCATACATTATACGAAGTTATTCGCGAGCCGCCACCA
TGGTGAGCAAGGGCGAGGAGGTCATCAAAGAGTTCATGCGCTTCAAGGTGCGCATGGAGGGCTCCATGAA
CGGCCACGAGTTCGAGATCGAGGGCGAGGGCGAGGGCCGCCCCTACGAGGGCACCCAGACCGCCAAGCTG
AAGGTGACCAAGGGCGGCCCCCTGCCCTTCGCCTGGGACATCCTGTCCCCCCAGTTCATGTACGGCTCCA
AGGCGTACGTGAAGCACCCCGCCGACATCCCCGATTACAAGAAGCTGTCCTTCCCCGAGGGCTTCAAGTG
GGAGCGCGTGATGAACTTCGAGGACGGCGGTCTGGTGACCGTGACCCAGGACTCCTCCCTGCAGGACGGC
ACGCTGATCTACAAGGTGAAGATGCGCGGCACCAACTTCCCCCCCGACGGCCCCGTAATGCAGAAGAAGA
CCATGGGCTGGGAGGCCTCCACCGAGCGCCTGTACCCCCGCGACGGCGTGCTGAAGGGCGAGATCCACCA
GGCCCTGAAGCTGAAGGACGGCGGCCACTACCTGGTGGAGTTCAAGACCATCTACATGGCCAAGAAGCCC
GTGCAACTGCCCGGCTACTACTACGTGGACACCAAGCTGGACATCACCTCCCACAACGAGGACTACACCA
TCGTGGAACAGTACGAGCGCTCCGAGGGCCGCCACCACCTGTTCCTGGGGCATGGTACCGGCAGCACCGG
CAGCGGCAGCTCCGGCACCGCCTCCTCCGAGGACAACAACATGGCCGTGATTAAGGAGTTTATGAGGTTT
AAAGTCAGGATGGAGGGCAGCATGAACGGGCACGAGTTTGAGATTGAAGGAGAGGGGGAAGGGAGGCCCT
ATGAGGGCACCCAGACAGCAAAGCTGAAAGTGACAAAGGGCGGCCCTCTGCCATTCGCATGGGACATCCT
GTCTCCTCAGTTTATGTATGGAAGTAAAGCCTACGTGAAACACCCTGCTGACATTCCAGATTACAAGAAA
CTGAGCTTCCCAGAGGGGTTTAAGTGGGAAAGAGTGATGAACTTCGAAGACGGGGGCCTGGTGACTGTCA
CCCAGGACAGCTCTCTGCAGGACGGCACTCTGATCTATAAGGTGAAAATGCGCGGCACCAATTTTCCCCC
TGATGGCCCAGTCATGCAGAAGAAGACAATGGGCTGGGAGGCTTCAACAGAAAGGCTGTACCCCAGAGAC
GGCGTGCTGAAGGGAGAGATCCACCAGGCACTGAAGCTGAAAGATGGAGGGCATTATCTGGTCGAATTCA
AAACCATCTACATGGCCAAGAAACCCGTGCAGCTGCCTGGCTACTATTACGTCGACACAAAGCTGGATAT
TACTAGCCATAACGAAGACTACACCATTGTGGAGCAGTATGAGCGGAGCGAGGGGAGGCACCATCTGTTT
CTGTACGGCATGGACGAGCTGTACAAGTAAAATAAAATATCTTTATTTTCATTCCATCTGTGTGTTGGTT
TTTTGTGTGAGATCTACGGGTGGCATCCCTGTGACCCCTCCCCAGTGCCTCTCCTGGCCCTGGAAGTTGC
CACTCCAGTGCCCACCAGCCTTGTCCTAATAAAATTAAGTTGCATCATTTTGTCTGACTAGGTGTCCTTC
TATAATATTATGGGGTGGAGGGGGGTGGTATGGAGCAAGGGGCAAGTTGGGAAGACAACCTGTAGGGCCT
GCGGGGTCTATTGGGAACCAAGCTGGAGTGCAGTGGCACAATCTTGGCTCACTGCAATCTCCGCCTCCTG
GGTTCAAGCGATTCTCCTGCCTCAGGCTCCCGAGTTGTTGGGATTCCAGGCATGCATGACCAGGCTCAGC
TAATTTTTGTTTTTTTGGTAGAGACGGGGTTTCACCATATTGGCCAGGCTGGTCTCCAACTCCTAATCTC
AGGTGATCTACCCACCTTGGCCTCCCAAATTGCTGGGATTACAGGCGTGAACCACTGCTCCCTTCCCTGT
CCTTCTGATAACTTCGTATAGCATACATTATACGAAGTTATCACGCGTGCCACCATGGGCGCTGATGATG
TTGTTGATTCTTCTAAATCTTTTGTGATGGAAAACTTTTCTTCGTACCACGGGACTAAACCTGGTTATGT
AGATTCCATTCAAAAAGGTATACAAAAGCCAAAATCTGGTACACAAGGAAATTATGACGATGATTGGAAA
GGGTTTTATAGTACCGACAATAAATACGACGCTGCGGGATACTCTGTAGATAATGAAAACCCGCTCTCTG
GAAAAGCTGGAGGCGTGGTCAAAGTGACGTATCCAGGACTGACGAAGGTTCTCGCACTAAAAGTGGATAA
TGCCGAAACTATTAAGAAAGAGTTAGGTTTAAGTCTCACTGAACCGTTGATGGAGCAAGTCGGAACGGAA
GAGTTTATCAAAAGGTTCGATGATGGTGCTTCGCGTGTAGTGCTCAGCCTTCCCTTCGCTGAGGGGAGTT
CTAGCGTTGAATATATTAATAACTGGGAACAGGCGAAAGCGTTAAGCGTAGAACTTGAGATTAATTTTGA
AACCCGTGGAAAACGTGGCCAAGATGCGATGTATGAGTATATGGCTCAAGCCTGTGCAGGAAATCGCGTA
CGGCGATAGTGATACGTAAAGCTTGTCGATAATCAACCTCTGGATTACAAAATTTGTGAAAGATTGACTG
GTATTCTTAACTATGTTGCTCCTTTTACGCTATGTGGATACGCTGCTTTAATGCCTTTGTATCATGCTAT
TGCTTCCCGTATGGCTTTCATTTTCTCCTCCTTGTATAAATCCTGGTTGCTGTCTCTTTATGAGGAGTTG
TGGCCCGTTGTCAGGCAACGTGGCGTGGTGTGCACTGTGTTTGCTGACGCAACCCCCACTGGTTGGGGCA
TTGCCACCACCTGTCAGCTCCTTTCCGGGACTTTCGCTTTCCCCCTCCCTATTGCCACGGCGGAACTCAT
CGCCGCCTGCCTTGCCCGCTGCTGGACAGGGGCTCGGCTGTTGGGCACTGACAATTCCGTGGTGTTGTCG
GGGAAATCATCGTCCTTTCCTTGGCTGCTCGCCTATGTTGCCACCTGGATTCTGCGCGGGACGTCCTTCT
GCTACGTCCCTTCGGCCCTCAATCCAGCGGACCTTCCTTCCCGCGGCCTGCTGCCGGCTCTGCGGCCTCT
TCCGCGTCTTCGCCTTCGCCCTCAGACGAGTCGGATCTCCCTTTGGGCCGCCTCCCCGCATCGACACCGA
GCGCTGCTCGAGGCCTCGACTGTGCCTTCTAGTTGCCAGCCATCTGTTGTTTGCCCCTCCCCCGTGCCTT
CCTTGACCCTGGAAGGTGCCACTCCCACTGTCCTTTCCTAATAAAATGAGGAAATTGCATCGCATTGTCT
GAGTAGGTGTCATTCTATTCTGGGGGGTGGGGTGGGGCAGGACAGCAAGGGGGAGGATTGGGAAGACAAT
AGCAGGCATGCTGGGGACACGTGGGATCCTCTAGAGCCCCATCCTCACTGACTCCGTCCTGGAGTTGGAT
GAGAGATAATGGCCTTACGTTGTGCCAGGGGAGGGTCGGGCTGGATTTAGCAAGATTTACCTTCTCCAAA
GAGCGGTGCTGCAGTGGCACAGCTGCCCACGGAGGTGGGGGGGTCACCGTCCCTGGAGGTGATGAAGAAC
TGTGGGGATGTGGCACTGAGGGACATGGCCAGTGGGCACGGTGGGTGGGTTGGGGTTGGTCTTGGGGATC
TTGGAGGGCTTTTCCAGCCTTCATGATTTGACGATTGTATGAACATCTACATGGCAATTCTCCAGCTGCC
TGTCCCAGTCCTACTGACCCAGCTGTATCTCTCCAGGCAAGCTCTTCCACCCCTTCTGCTTGCATCCAGA
CACCATCAAACATGCAGGCTCAGACACAGGGACCAGCAGTGTCTGTGGCCTTTTTGTGCTCCTCTCCATG
CTGGGTTTTAACTTGCTCTTTGTCCTTCTATCCTATCTTCTTATCCTTAAGGCTGTTCTGAACGCTGTGA
CTTGGAGAGTGTCCCAGAGCCCTCAACACCTGCATGTCCCACGTCCATGCTGTCCTGCACTTCCTTATCC
CCAAGATCTGCCTCTCCGTGATGCACTGAATTGGCAAACATGTGTCACCCCAGACCAACAATGTCACAGC
AAACTCCCCCTTGATAGGACAAGGGGGAATGGCTTTACACTGAGACAGGGGAGGTTTGGGTTGGATATGA
GGAGGCAGTTTTTCCCCCAGAGGGTGGTGACGCACTGAACAGGTTGCCCAAGGAGGCTGTGGATGCCCCA
TCCCTGCAGGCATTCAAGGCCAGGCTGGATGTGGCTCTGGGCAGCCTGGGCTGCTGGTTGATGACCCTGC
ACATAGCAGGGGGTTGGATCTGGATGAGCACTGTGCTCCTTTGCAACCCAGGCCGTTCTATGATTCTGTC
ATTCTAAATCTCTCTTTCAGCCTAAAGCTTTTTCCCCGTATCCCCCCAGGTGTCTGCAGGCTCAAAGAGC
AGCGAGAAGCGTTCAGAGGAAAGCGATCCCGTGCCACCTTCCCCGTGCCCGGGCTGTCCCCGCACGCTGC
CGGCTCGGGGATGCGGGGGGAGCGCCGGACCGGAGCGGAGCCCCGGGCGGCTCGCTGCTGCCCCCTAGCG
GGGGAGGGACGTAATTACATCCCTGGGGGCTTTGGGGGGGGGCTGTCCCTCTAGAGCCCCATCCTCACTG
ACTCCGTCCTGGAGTTGGATGAGAGATAATGGCCTTACGTTGTGCCAGGGGAGGGTCGGGCTGGATTTAG
CAAGATTTACCTTCTCCAAAGAGCGGTGCTGCAGTGGCACAGCTGCCCACGGAGGTGGGGGGGTCACCGT
CCCTGGAGGTGATGAAGAACTGTGGGGATGTGGCACTGAGGGACATGGCCAGTGGGCACGGTGGGTGGGT
TGGGGTTGGTCTTGGGGATCTTGGAGGGCTTTTCCAGCCTTCATGATTTGACGATTGTATGAACATCTAC
ATGGCAATTCTCCAGCTGCCTGTCCCAGTCCTACTGACCCAGCTGTATCTCTCCAGGCAAGCTCTTCCAC
CCCTTCTGCTTGCATCCAGACACCATCAAACATGCAGGCTCAGACACAGGGACCAGCAGTGTCTGTGGCC
TTTTTGTGCTCCTCTCCATGCTGGGTTTTAACTTGCTCTTTGTCCTTCTATCCTATCTTCTTATCCTTAA
GGCTGTTCTGAACGCTGTGACTTGGAGAGTGTCCCAGAGCCCTCAACACCTGCATGTCCCACGTCCATGC
TGTCCTGCACTTCCTTATCCCCAAGATCTGCCTCTCCGTGATGCACTGAATTGGCAAACATGTGTCACCC
CAGACCAACAATGTCACAGCAAACTCCCCCTTGATAGGACAAGGGGGAATGGCTTTACACTGAGACAGGG
GAGGTTTGGGTTGGATATGAGGAGGCAGTTTTTCCCCCAGAGGGTGGTGACGCACTGAACAGGTTGCCCA
AGGAGGCTGTGGATGCCCCATCCCTGCAGGCATTCAAGGCCAGGCTGGATGTGGCTCTGGGCAGCCTGGG
CTGCTGGTTGATGACCCTGCACATAGCAGGGGGTTGGATCTGGATGAGCACTGTGCTCCTTTGCAACCCA
GGCCGTTCTATGATTCTGTCATTCTAAATCTCTCTTTCAGCCTAAAGCTTTTTCCCCGTATCCCCCCAGG
TGTCTGCAGGCTCAAAGAGCAGCGAGAAGCGTTCAGAGGAAAGCGATCCCGTGCCACCTTCCCCGTGCCC
GGGCTGTCCCCGCACGCTGCCGGCTCGGGGATGCGGGGGGAGCGCCGGACCGGAGCGGAGCCCCGGGCGG
CTCGCTGCTGCCCCCTAGCGGGGGAGGGACGTAATTACATCCCTGGGGGCTTTGGGGGGGGGCTGTCCCT
CTAGAAGTCGACGGCGCGCCGTAAAAGCTTGGCATAGATCTTATTGCAGAAGCCATATGTTTTAGGTGCC
AGGGCGTGCCCTTGGGCTCCCCGGGCGCGTTTGGGCGGCCGCATCGAATTCTACCGGGTAGGGGAGGCGC
TTTTCCCAAGGCAGTCTGGAGCATGCGCTTTAGCAGCCCCGCTGGGCACTTGGCGCTACACAAGTGGCCT
CTGGCCTCGCACACATTCCACATCCACCGGTAGGCGCCAACCGGCTCCGTTCTTTGGTGGCCCCTTCGCG
CCACCTTCTACTCCTCCCCTAGTCAGGAAGTTCCCCCCCGCCCCGCAGCTCGCGTCGTGCAGGACGTGAC
AAATGGAAGTAGCACGTCTCACTAGTCTCGTGCAGATGGACAGCACCGCTGAGCAATGGAAGCGGGTAGG
CCTTTGGGGCAGCGGCCAATAGCAGCTTTGCTCCTTCGCTTTCTGGGCTCAGAGGCTGGGAAGGGGTGGG
TCCGGGGGCGGGCTCAGGGGCGGGCTCAGGGGCGGGGCGGGCGCCCGAAGGTCCTCCGGAGGCCCGGCAT
TCTGCACGCTTCAAAAGCGCACGTCTGCCGCGCTGTTCTCCTCTTCCTCATCTCCGGGCCTTTCGACCTG
CAATCGCCGCTAGCCGCCACCATGAAAAAGCCTGAACTCACCGCGACGTCTGTCGAGAAGTTTCTGATCG
AAAAGTTCGACAGCGTCTCCGACCTGATGCAGCTCTCGGAGGGCGAAGAATCTCGTGCTTTCAGCTTCGA
TGTAGGAGGGCGTGGATATGTCCTGCGGGTAAATAGCTGCGCCGATGGTTTCTACAAAGATCGTTATGTT
TATCGGCACTTTGCATCGGCCGCGCTCCCGATTCCGGAAGTGCTTGACATTGGGGAATTCAGCGAGAGCC
TGACCTATTGCATCTCCCGCCGTGCACAGGGTGTCACGTTGCAAGACCTGCCTGAAACCGAACTGCCCGC
TGTTCTGCAGCCGGTCGCGGAGGCCATGGATGCGATCGCTGCGGCCGATCTTAGCCAGACGAGCGGGTTC
GGCCCATTCGGACCGCAAGGAATCGGTCAATACACTACATGGCGTGATTTCATATGCGCGATTGCTGATC
CCCATGTGTATCACTGGCAAACTGTGATGGACGACACCGTCAGTGTAAGTGCTAGCCCCTAGGCCTGAAT
CGAAGTTCCTATTCTTCAAAAGGTATAGGAACTTCGAGCTCGTCGACTGCAGAGGCCTGCATGCAAGCTT
GGCGTAATCATGGTCATAGCTGTTTCCTGTGTGAAATTGTTATCCGCTCACAATTCCACACAACATACGA
GCCGGAAGCATAAAGTGTAAAGCCTGGGGTGCCTAATGAGTGAGCTAACTCACATTAATTGCGTTGCGCT
CACTGCCCGCTTTCCAGTCGGGAAACCTGTCGTGCCAGCTGCATTAATGAATCGGCCAACGCGCGGGGAG
AGGCGGTTTGCGTATTGGGCGCTCTTCCGCTTCCTCGCTCACTGACTCGCTGCGCTCGGTCGTTCGGCTG
CGGCGAGCGGTATCAGCTCACTCAAAGGCGGTAATACGGTTATCCACAGAATCAGGGGATAACGCAGGAA
AGAACATGTGAGCAAAAGGCCAGCAAAAGGCCAGGAACCGTAAAAAGGCCGCGTTGCTGGCGTTTTTCCA
TAGGCTCCGCCCCCCTGACGAGCATCACAAAAATCGACGCTCAAGTCAGAGGTGGCGAAACCCGACAGGA
CTATAAAGATACCAGGCGTTTCCCCCTGGAAGCTCCCTCGTGCGCTCTCCTGTTCCGACCCTGCCGCTTA
CCGGATACCTGTCCGCCTTTCTCCCTTCGGGAAGCGTGGCGCTTTCTCATAGCTCACGCTGTAGGTATCT
CAGTTCGGTGTAGGTCGTTCGCTCCAAGCTGGGCTGTGTGCACGAACCCCCCGTTCAGCCCGACCGCTGC
GCCTTATCCGGTAACTATCGTCTTGAGTCCAACCCGGTAAGACACGACTTATCGCCACTGGCAGCAGCCA
CTGGTAACAGGATTAGCAGAGCGAGGTATGTAGGCGGTGCTACAGAGTTCTTGAAGTGGTGGCCTAACTA
CGGCTACACTAGAAGAACAGTATTTGGTATCTGCGCTCTGCTGAAGCCAGTTACCTTCGGAAAAAGAGTT
GGTAGCTCTTGATCCGGCAAACAAACCACCGCTGGTAGCGGTGGTTTTTTTGTTTGCAAGCAGCAGATTA
CGCGCAGAAAAAAAGGATCTCAAGAAGATCCTTTGATCTTTTCTACGGGGTCTGACGCTCAGTGGAACGA
AAACTCACGTTAAGGGATTTTGGTCATGAGATTATCAAAAAGGATCTTCACCTAGATCCTTTTAAATTAA
AAATGAAGTTTTAAATCAATCTAAAGTATATATGAGTAAACTTGGTCTGACAGTTACCAATGCTTAATCA
GTGAGGCACCTATCTCAGCGATCTGTCTATTTCGTTCATCCATAGTTGCCTGACTCCCCGTCGTGTAGAT
AACTACGATACGGGAGGGCTTACCATCTGGCCCCAGTGCTGCAATGATACCGCGAGACCCACGCTCACCG
GCTCCAGATTTATCAGCAATAAACCAGCCAGCCGGAAGGGCCGAGCGCAGAAGTGGTCCTGCAACTTTAT
CCGCCTCCATCCAGTCTATTAATTGTTGCCGGGAAGCTAGAGTAAGTAGTTCGCCAGTTAATAGTTTGCG
CAACGTTGTTGCCATTGCTACAGGCATCGTGGTGTCACGCTCGTCGTTTGGTATGGCTTCATTCAGCTCC
GGTTCCCAACGATCAAGGCGAGTTACATGATCCCCCATGTTGTGCAAAAAAGCGGTTAGCTCCTTCGGTC
CTCCGATCGTTGTCAGAAGTAAGTTGGCCGCAGTGTTATCACTCATGGTTATGGCAGCACTGCATAATTC
TCTTACTGTCATGCCATCCGTAAGATGCTTTTCTGTGACTGGTGAGTACTCAACCAAGTCATTCTGAGAA
TAGTGTATGCGGCGACCGAGTTGCTCTTGCCCGGCGTCAATACGGGATAATACCGCGCCACATAGCAGAA
CTTTAAAAGTGCTCATCATTGGAAAACGTTCTTCGGGGCGAAAACTCTCAAGGATCTTACCGCTGTTGAG
ATCCAGTTCGATGTAACCCACTCGTGCACCCAACTGATCTTCAGCATCTTTTACTTTCACCAGCGTTTCT
GGGTGAGCAAAAACAGGAAGGCAAAATGCCGCAAAAAAGGGAATAAGGGCGACACGGAAATGTTGAATAC
TCATACTCTTCCTTTTTCAATATTATTGAAGCATTTATCAGGGTTATTGTCTCATGAGCGGATACATATT
TGAATGTATTTAGAAAAATAAACAAATAGGGGTTCCGCGCACATTTCCCCGAAAAGTGCCACCTGACGTC
TAAGAAACCATTATTATCATGACATTAACCTATAAAAATAGGCGTATCACGAGGCCCTTTCGTC
Features (pLannotate 1.2.2; 26 found; start..end, strand, type, name):
    137..236     +  misc_feature   bom (fragment): basis of mobility region from pBR322
    242..399     -  CDS            lacZα (fragment): LacZα fragment of β-galactosidase; lacZ fragment
   1070..1198    +  CDS            OR51A4 (fragment): O51A4_HUMAN - Experimental evidence at transcript level: Swiss-Prot protein existence level 2. Odorant receptor. From Homo sapiens (Human).
   2274..2402    +  CDS            OR51A4 (fragment): O51A4_HUMAN - Experimental evidence at transcript level: Swiss-Prot protein existence level 2. Odorant receptor. From Homo sapiens (Human).
   2987..3301    +  promoter       tight TRE promoter: Tet-responsive promoter PTight, consisting of seven tet operator sequences followed by the minimal CMV promoter
   3311..3344    +  protein_bind   loxP: Cre-mediated recombination occurs in the 8-bp core sequence (GCATACAT). Cre recombinase
   3360..4787    +  CDS            tdTomato: tdTomato is a basic (constitutively fluorescent) orange fluorescent protein published in 2004, derived from Discosoma sp.. It is reported to be a somewhat slowly-maturing tandem dimer with low acid sensitivity.
   4791..4839    +  polyA_signal   poly(A) signal: synthetic polyadenylation signal
   4848..5324    +  polyA_signal   hGH poly(A) signal: human growth hormone polyadenylation signal
   5328..5361    +  protein_bind   loxP: Cre-mediated recombination occurs in the 8-bp core sequence (GCATACAT). Cre recombinase
   5384..5946    +  CDS            DTA (fragment): diphtheria toxin fragment A; Corynebacterium diphtheriae tox
   5981..6569    +  misc_feature   WPRE: woodchuck hepatitis virus posttranscriptional regulatory element
   6600..6807    +  polyA_signal   bGH poly(A) signal: bovine growth hormone polyadenylation signal
   7366..7494    +  CDS            OR51A4 (fragment): O51A4_HUMAN - Experimental evidence at transcript level: Swiss-Prot protein existence level 2. Odorant receptor. From Homo sapiens (Human).
   8576..8704    +  CDS            OR51A4 (fragment): O51A4_HUMAN - Experimental evidence at transcript level: Swiss-Prot protein existence level 2. Odorant receptor. From Homo sapiens (Human).
   9306..9339    +  protein_bind   attB: minimal attB site for the φC31 integrase (Groth et al., 2000) phage φC31 integrase
   9366..9865    +  promoter       PGK promoter: mouse phosphoglycerate kinase 1 promoter
   9892..10405   +  CDS            HygR (fragment): aminoglycoside phosphotransferase from E. coli; aph(4)-Ia; confers resistance to hygromycin
  10535..10557   -  protein_bind   lac operator (fragment): The lac repressor binds to the lac operator to inhibit transcription in E. coli. This inhibition can be relieved by adding lactose or isopropyl-β-D-thiogalactopyranoside (IPTG). lac repressor encoded by lacI
  10561..10591   -  promoter       lac promoter: promoter for the E. coli lac operon
  10606..10627   -  protein_bind   CAP binding site: CAP binding activates transcription in the presence of cAMP. E. coli catabolite activator protein
  10640..10732   -  CDS            lacI (fragment): lac repressor; lacI; The lac repressor binds to the lac operator to inhibit transcription in E. coli. This inhibition can be relieved by adding lactose or isopropyl-β-D-thiogalactopyranoside (IPTG).
  10915..11503   -  rep_origin     ori: high-copy-number ColE1/pMB1/pBR322/pUC origin of replication
  11674..12534   -  CDS            AmpR: β-lactamase; bla; confers resistance to ampicillin, carbenicillin, and related antibiotics
  12535..12639   -  promoter       AmpR promoter: bla
  12734..35      +  CDS            rop (fragment) (across the origin): Rop protein, which maintains plasmids at low copy number; rop
