[The description below was written by a language model from this plasmid's Addgene catalogue record and pLannotate feature annotations shown in this document.]
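Description:
pDragon-DTA is a mouse targeting plasmid built on the AR52 backbone and intended for Flp-mediated cassette exchange into a pre-engineered genomic docking site. In bacteria it replicates from a high-copy ColE1/pUC-type origin. The record lists both ampicillin and kanamycin resistance, but the feature table of the 12.7 kb sequence annotates only the β-lactamase gene and its promoter, with no kanamycin marker detected. No FRT sites are annotated either, despite the stated Flp-based use. A minimal φC31 attB site is present.

The payload is an intersectional, drug-controllable switch. A tight TRE promoter (seven tet operators plus a minimal CMV promoter) drives a loxP-flanked tdTomato coding sequence terminated by a synthetic and an hGH polyadenylation signal. These act as a transcriptional stop. Downstream lie the diphtheria toxin A fragment carrying the attenuating tox176 mutation, a WPRE that enhances transcript expression, and a bGH poly(A) signal. Cells with tTA or rtTA activity therefore express tdTomato. Where Cre is also present, the floxed reporter-stop cassette is excised and the same promoter drives the attenuated toxin, so cell killing depends on both Cre and (r)tTA activity.

The expression unit is bracketed on each side by paired repeated elements that the annotation tool matched to an odorant receptor fragment. These hits are probably spurious, and the record does not say what the repeats are. A PGK promoter followed by a partial hygromycin resistance coding sequence matches the listed "split Hygro" marker, in which resistance is presumably reconstituted only after correct exchange at a site carrying the remaining portion. The construct belongs to a toolkit for inducible and reversible intersectional mis-expression in mice.
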