Addgene plasmid #155017: pDragon-DTA
Purpose: For Flp-mediated cassette exchange. Expresses tdTomato in the presence of (r)tTA, switching to attenuated diphtheria toxin (tox176) in the presence of Cre and (r)tTA activity
Depositing lab: Alberto Rosello-Diez. Depositing organization: Monash University. Publication: A collection of genetic mouse lines and related tools for inducible and reversible intersectional mis-expression. Ahmadzadeh E, Bayin NS, Qu X, Singh A, Madisen L, Stephen D, Zeng H, Joyner AL, Rosello-Diez A. Development. 2020 May 28;147(10). pii: dev.186650. doi: 10.1242/dev.186650. PubMed 32366677.
Backbone
  Vector backbone: AR52
  Vector type: Mouse Targeting
  Selectable markers: Split Hygro
Growth in bacteria
  Bacterial resistance: Ampicillin and Kanamycin, 100 & 50 μg/mL
  Growth temperature: 30°C
  Growth strain: NEB Stable
  Copy number: High Copy
Gene/Insert
  Gene/Insert name: DTA
  Species: Synthetic
  Mutation: tox176
  Cloning method: Restriction Enzyme; 5′ cloning site Mlu (not destroyed); 3′ cloning site SnaBI (not destroyed)
Terms and licenses: Academic/Nonprofit Terms; Industry Terms: Not Available to Industry
How to cite: pDragon-DTA was a gift from Alberto Rosello-Diez (Addgene plasmid # 155017 ; http://n2t.net/addgene:155017 ; RRID:Addgene_155017)
